>Addgene plasmid #113194 | PX458-AAVS1 | depositor full sequence | sequence record 216314 | PX458-AAVS1 sequence 9291 bps
GAGGGCCTATTTCCCATGATTCCTTCATATTTGCATATACGATACAAGGCTGTTAGAGAGATAATTGGAA
TTAATTTGACTGTAAACACAAAGATATTAGTACAAAATACGTGACGTAGAAAGTAATAATTTCTTGGGTA
GTTTGCAGTTTTAAAATTATGTTTTAAAATGGACTATCATATGCTTACCGTAACTTGAAAGTATTTCGAT
TTCTTGGCTTTATATATCTTGTGGAAAGGACGAAACACCGGGGCCACTAGGGACAGGATGTTTTAGAGCT
AGAAATAGCAAGTTAAAATAAGGCTAGTCCGTTATCAACTTGAAAAAGTGGCACCGAGTCGGTGCTTTTT
TGTTTTAGAGCTAGAAATAGCAAGTTAAAATAAGGCTAGTCCGTTTTTAGCGCGTGCGCCAATTCTGCAG
ACAAATGGCTCTAGAGGTACCCGTTACATAACTTACGGTAAATGGCCCGCCTGGCTGACCGCCCAACGAC
CCCCGCCCATTGACGTCAATAGTAACGCCAATAGGGACTTTCCATTGACGTCAATGGGTGGAGTATTTAC
GGTAAACTGCCCACTTGGCAGTACATCAAGTGTATCATATGCCAAGTACGCCCCCTATTGACGTCAATGA
CGGTAAATGGCCCGCCTGGCATTGTGCCCAGTACATGACCTTATGGGACTTTCCTACTTGGCAGTACATC
TACGTATTAGTCATCGCTATTACCATGGTCGAGGTGAGCCCCACGTTCTGCTTCACTCTCCCCATCTCCC
CCCCCTCCCCACCCCCAATTTTGTATTTATTTATTTTTTAATTATTTTGTGCAGCGATGGGGGCGGGGGG
GGGGGGGGGGCGCGCGCCAGGCGGGGCGGGGCGGGGCGAGGGGCGGGGCGGGGCGAGGCGGAGAGGTGCG
GCGGCAGCCAATCAGAGCGGCGCGCTCCGAAAGTTTCCTTTTATGGCGAGGCGGCGGCGGCGGCGGCCCT
ATAAAAAGCGAAGCGCGCGGCGGGCGGGAGTCGCTGCGACGCTGCCTTCGCCCCGTGCCCCGCTCCGCCG
CCGCCTCGCGCCGCCCGCCCCGGCTCTGACTGACCGCGTTACTCCCACAGGTGAGCGGGCGGGACGGCCC
TTCTCCTCCGGGCTGTAATTAGCTGAGCAAGAGGTAAGGGTTTAAGGGATGGTTGGTTGGTGGGGTATTA
ATGTTTAATTACCTGGAGCACCTGCCTGAAATCACTTTTTTTCAGGTTGGACCGGTGCCACCATGGACTA
TAAGGACCACGACGGAGACTACAAGGATCATGATATTGATTACAAAGACGATGACGATAAGATGGCCCCA
AAGAAGAAGCGGAAGGTCGGTATCCACGGAGTCCCAGCAGCCGACAAGAAGTACAGCATCGGCCTGGACA
TCGGCACCAACTCTGTGGGCTGGGCCGTGATCACCGACGAGTACAAGGTGCCCAGCAAGAAATTCAAGGT
GCTGGGCAACACCGACCGGCACAGCATCAAGAAGAACCTGATCGGAGCCCTGCTGTTCGACAGCGGCGAA
ACAGCCGAGGCCACCCGGCTGAAGAGAACCGCCAGAAGAAGATACACCAGACGGAAGAACCGGATCTGCT
ATCTGCAAGAGATCTTCAGCAACGAGATGGCCAAGGTGGACGACAGCTTCTTCCACAGACTGGAAGAGTC
CTTCCTGGTGGAAGAGGATAAGAAGCACGAGCGGCACCCCATCTTCGGCAACATCGTGGACGAGGTGGCC
TACCACGAGAAGTACCCCACCATCTACCACCTGAGAAAGAAACTGGTGGACAGCACCGACAAGGCCGACC
TGCGGCTGATCTATCTGGCCCTGGCCCACATGATCAAGTTCCGGGGCCACTTCCTGATCGAGGGCGACCT
GAACCCCGACAACAGCGACGTGGACAAGCTGTTCATCCAGCTGGTGCAGACCTACAACCAGCTGTTCGAG
GAAAACCCCATCAACGCCAGCGGCGTGGACGCCAAGGCCATCCTGTCTGCCAGACTGAGCAAGAGCAGAC
GGCTGGAAAATCTGATCGCCCAGCTGCCCGGCGAGAAGAAGAATGGCCTGTTCGGAAACCTGATTGCCCT
GAGCCTGGGCCTGACCCCCAACTTCAAGAGCAACTTCGACCTGGCCGAGGATGCCAAACTGCAGCTGAGC
AAGGACACCTACGACGACGACCTGGACAACCTGCTGGCCCAGATCGGCGACCAGTACGCCGACCTGTTTC
TGGCCGCCAAGAACCTGTCCGACGCCATCCTGCTGAGCGACATCCTGAGAGTGAACACCGAGATCACCAA
GGCCCCCCTGAGCGCCTCTATGATCAAGAGATACGACGAGCACCACCAGGACCTGACCCTGCTGAAAGCT
CTCGTGCGGCAGCAGCTGCCTGAGAAGTACAAAGAGATTTTCTTCGACCAGAGCAAGAACGGCTACGCCG
GCTACATTGACGGCGGAGCCAGCCAGGAAGAGTTCTACAAGTTCATCAAGCCCATCCTGGAAAAGATGGA
CGGCACCGAGGAACTGCTCGTGAAGCTGAACAGAGAGGACCTGCTGCGGAAGCAGCGGACCTTCGACAAC
GGCAGCATCCCCCACCAGATCCACCTGGGAGAGCTGCACGCCATTCTGCGGCGGCAGGAAGATTTTTACC
CATTCCTGAAGGACAACCGGGAAAAGATCGAGAAGATCCTGACCTTCCGCATCCCCTACTACGTGGGCCC
TCTGGCCAGGGGAAACAGCAGATTCGCCTGGATGACCAGAAAGAGCGAGGAAACCATCACCCCCTGGAAC
TTCGAGGAAGTGGTGGACAAGGGCGCTTCCGCCCAGAGCTTCATCGAGCGGATGACCAACTTCGATAAGA
ACCTGCCCAACGAGAAGGTGCTGCCCAAGCACAGCCTGCTGTACGAGTACTTCACCGTGTATAACGAGCT
GACCAAAGTGAAATACGTGACCGAGGGAATGAGAAAGCCCGCCTTCCTGAGCGGCGAGCAGAAAAAGGCC
ATCGTGGACCTGCTGTTCAAGACCAACCGGAAAGTGACCGTGAAGCAGCTGAAAGAGGACTACTTCAAGA
AAATCGAGTGCTTCGACTCCGTGGAAATCTCCGGCGTGGAAGATCGGTTCAACGCCTCCCTGGGCACATA
CCACGATCTGCTGAAAATTATCAAGGACAAGGACTTCCTGGACAATGAGGAAAACGAGGACATTCTGGAA
GATATCGTGCTGACCCTGACACTGTTTGAGGACAGAGAGATGATCGAGGAACGGCTGAAAACCTATGCCC
ACCTGTTCGACGACAAAGTGATGAAGCAGCTGAAGCGGCGGAGATACACCGGCTGGGGCAGGCTGAGCCG
GAAGCTGATCAACGGCATCCGGGACAAGCAGTCCGGCAAGACAATCCTGGATTTCCTGAAGTCCGACGGC
TTCGCCAACAGAAACTTCATGCAGCTGATCCACGACGACAGCCTGACCTTTAAAGAGGACATCCAGAAAG
CCCAGGTGTCCGGCCAGGGCGATAGCCTGCACGAGCACATTGCCAATCTGGCCGGCAGCCCCGCCATTAA
GAAGGGCATCCTGCAGACAGTGAAGGTGGTGGACGAGCTCGTGAAAGTGATGGGCCGGCACAAGCCCGAG
AACATCGTGATCGAAATGGCCAGAGAGAACCAGACCACCCAGAAGGGACAGAAGAACAGCCGCGAGAGAA
TGAAGCGGATCGAAGAGGGCATCAAAGAGCTGGGCAGCCAGATCCTGAAAGAACACCCCGTGGAAAACAC
CCAGCTGCAGAACGAGAAGCTGTACCTGTACTACCTGCAGAATGGGCGGGATATGTACGTGGACCAGGAA
CTGGACATCAACCGGCTGTCCGACTACGATGTGGACCATATCGTGCCTCAGAGCTTTCTGAAGGACGACT
CCATCGACAACAAGGTGCTGACCAGAAGCGACAAGAACCGGGGCAAGAGCGACAACGTGCCCTCCGAAGA
GGTCGTGAAGAAGATGAAGAACTACTGGCGGCAGCTGCTGAACGCCAAGCTGATTACCCAGAGAAAGTTC
GACAATCTGACCAAGGCCGAGAGAGGCGGCCTGAGCGAACTGGATAAGGCCGGCTTCATCAAGAGACAGC
TGGTGGAAACCCGGCAGATCACAAAGCACGTGGCACAGATCCTGGACTCCCGGATGAACACTAAGTACGA
CGAGAATGACAAGCTGATCCGGGAAGTGAAAGTGATCACCCTGAAGTCCAAGCTGGTGTCCGATTTCCGG
AAGGATTTCCAGTTTTACAAAGTGCGCGAGATCAACAACTACCACCACGCCCACGACGCCTACCTGAACG
CCGTCGTGGGAACCGCCCTGATCAAAAAGTACCCTAAGCTGGAAAGCGAGTTCGTGTACGGCGACTACAA
GGTGTACGACGTGCGGAAGATGATCGCCAAGAGCGAGCAGGAAATCGGCAAGGCTACCGCCAAGTACTTC
TTCTACAGCAACATCATGAACTTTTTCAAGACCGAGATTACCCTGGCCAACGGCGAGATCCGGAAGCGGC
CTCTGATCGAGACAAACGGCGAAACCGGGGAGATCGTGTGGGATAAGGGCCGGGATTTTGCCACCGTGCG
GAAAGTGCTGAGCATGCCCCAAGTGAATATCGTGAAAAAGACCGAGGTGCAGACAGGCGGCTTCAGCAAA
GAGTCTATCCTGCCCAAGAGGAACAGCGATAAGCTGATCGCCAGAAAGAAGGACTGGGACCCTAAGAAGT
ACGGCGGCTTCGACAGCCCCACCGTGGCCTATTCTGTGCTGGTGGTGGCCAAAGTGGAAAAGGGCAAGTC
CAAGAAACTGAAGAGTGTGAAAGAGCTGCTGGGGATCACCATCATGGAAAGAAGCAGCTTCGAGAAGAAT
CCCATCGACTTTCTGGAAGCCAAGGGCTACAAAGAAGTGAAAAAGGACCTGATCATCAAGCTGCCTAAGT
ACTCCCTGTTCGAGCTGGAAAACGGCCGGAAGAGAATGCTGGCCTCTGCCGGCGAACTGCAGAAGGGAAA
CGAACTGGCCCTGCCCTCCAAATATGTGAACTTCCTGTACCTGGCCAGCCACTATGAGAAGCTGAAGGGC
TCCCCCGAGGATAATGAGCAGAAACAGCTGTTTGTGGAACAGCACAAGCACTACCTGGACGAGATCATCG
AGCAGATCAGCGAGTTCTCCAAGAGAGTGATCCTGGCCGACGCTAATCTGGACAAAGTGCTGTCCGCCTA
CAACAAGCACCGGGATAAGCCCATCAGAGAGCAGGCCGAGAATATCATCCACCTGTTTACCCTGACCAAT
CTGGGAGCCCCTGCCGCCTTCAAGTACTTTGACACCACCATCGACCGGAAGAGGTACACCAGCACCAAAG
AGGTGCTGGACGCCACCCTGATCCACCAGAGCATCACCGGCCTGTACGAGACACGGATCGACCTGTCTCA
GCTGGGAGGCGACAAAAGGCCGGCGGCCACGAAAAAGGCCGGCCAGGCAAAAAAGAAAAAGGAATTCGGC
AGTGGAGAGGGCAGAGGAAGTCTGCTAACATGCGGTGACGTCGAGGAGAATCCTGGCCCAGTGAGCAAGG
GCGAGGAGCTGTTCACCGGGGTGGTGCCCATCCTGGTCGAGCTGGACGGCGACGTAAACGGCCACAAGTT
CAGCGTGTCCGGCGAGGGCGAGGGCGATGCCACCTACGGCAAGCTGACCCTGAAGTTCATCTGCACCACC
GGCAAGCTGCCCGTGCCCTGGCCCACCCTCGTGACCACCCTGACCTACGGCGTGCAGTGCTTCAGCCGCT
ACCCCGACCACATGAAGCAGCACGACTTCTTCAAGTCCGCCATGCCCGAAGGCTACGTCCAGGAGCGCAC
CATCTTCTTCAAGGACGACGGCAACTACAAGACCCGCGCCGAGGTGAAGTTCGAGGGCGACACCCTGGTG
AACCGCATCGAGCTGAAGGGCATCGACTTCAAGGAGGACGGCAACATCCTGGGGCACAAGCTGGAGTACA
ACTACAACAGCCACAACGTCTATATCATGGCCGACAAGCAGAAGAACGGCATCAAGGTGAACTTCAAGAT
CCGCCACAACATCGAGGACGGCAGCGTGCAGCTCGCCGACCACTACCAGCAGAACACCCCCATCGGCGAC
GGCCCCGTGCTGCTGCCCGACAACCACTACCTGAGCACCCAGTCCGCCCTGAGCAAAGACCCCAACGAGA
AGCGCGATCACATGGTCCTGCTGGAGTTCGTGACCGCCGCCGGGATCACTCTCGGCATGGACGAGCTGTA
CAAGGAATTCTAACTAGAGCTCGCTGATCAGCCTCGACTGTGCCTTCTAGTTGCCAGCCATCTGTTGTTT
GCCCCTCCCCCGTGCCTTCCTTGACCCTGGAAGGTGCCACTCCCACTGTCCTTTCCTAATAAAATGAGGA
AATTGCATCGCATTGTCTGAGTAGGTGTCATTCTATTCTGGGGGGTGGGGTGGGGCAGGACAGCAAGGGG
GAGGATTGGGAAGAGAATAGCAGGCATGCTGGGGAGCGGCCGCAGGAACCCCTAGTGATGGAGTTGGCCA
CTCCCTCTCTGCGCGCTCGCTCGCTCACTGAGGCCGGGCGACCAAAGGTCGCCCGACGCCCGGGCTTTGC
CCGGGCGGCCTCAGTGAGCGAGCGAGCGCGCAGCTGCCTGCAGGGGCGCCTGATGCGGTATTTTCTCCTT
ACGCATCTGTGCGGTATTTCACACCGCATA
[142 nt withheld, positions 6751-6892]
C
[141 nt withheld, positions 6894-7034]
CCTTTGACGTTGGAGTCCACGTTCTTT
[37 nt withheld, positions 7062-7098]
ACCCTATCTCGGGCTATTCTTTTGATTTATAAGGGATTTTGCCGATTTCGGCCTATTGGTTAAAAAATGA
GCTGATTTAACAAAAATTTAACGCGAATTTTAACAAAATATTAACGTTTACAATTTTATGGTGCACTCTC
AGTACAATCTGCTCTGATGCCGCATAGTTAAGCCAGCCCCGACACCCGCCAACACCCGCTGACGCGCCCT
GACGGGCTTGTCTGCTCCCGGCATCCGCTTACAGACAAGCTGTGACCGTCTCCGGGAGCTGCATGTGTCA
GAGGTTTTCACCGTCATCACCGAAACGCGCGAGACGAAAGGGCCTCGTGATACGCCTATTTTTATAGGTT
AATGTCATGATAATAATGGTTTCTTAGACGTCAGGTGGCACTTTTCGGGGAAATGTGCGCGGAACCCCTA
TTTGTTTATTTTTCTAAATACATTCAAATATGTATCCGCTCATGAGACAATAACCCTGATAAATGCTTCA
ATAATATTGAAAAAGGAAGAGTATGAGTATTCAACATTTCCGTGTCGCCCTTATTCCCTTTTTTGCGGCA
TTTTGCCTTCCTGTTTTTGCTCACCCAGAAACGCTGGTGAAAGTAAAAGATGCTGAAGATCAGTTGGGTG
CACGAGTGGGTTACATCGAACTGGATCTCAACAGCGGTAAGATCCTTGAGAGTTTTCGCCCCGAAGAACG
TTTTCCAATGATGAGCACTTTTAAAGTTCTGCTATGTGGCGCGGTATTATCCCGTATTGACGCCGGGCAA
GAGCAACTCGGTCGCCGCATACACTATTCTCAGAATGACTTGGTTGAGTACTCACCAGTCACAGAAAAGC
ATCTTACGGATGGCATGACAGTAAGAGAATTATGCAGTGCTGCCATAACCATGAGTGATAACACTGCGGC
CAACTTACTTCTGACAACGATCGGAGGACCGAAGGAGCTAACCGCTTTTTTGCACAACATGGGGGATCAT
GTAACTCGCCTTGATCGTTGGGAACCGGAGCTGAATGAAGCCATACCAAACGACGAGCGTGACACCACGA
TGCCTGTAGCAATGGCAACAACGTTGCGCAAACTATTAACTGGCGAACTACTTACTCTAGCTTCCCGGCA
ACAATTAATAGACTGGATGGAGGCGGATAAAGTTGCAGGACCACTTCTGCGCTCGGCCCTTCCGGCTGGC
TGGTTTATTGCTGATAAATCTGGAGCCGGTGAGCGTGGAAGCCGCGGTATCATTGCAGCACTGGGGCCAG
ATGGTAAGCCCTCCCGTATCGTAGTTATCTACACGACGGGGAGTCAGGCAACTATGGATGAACGAAATAG
ACAGATCGCTGAGATAGGTGCCTCACTGATTAAGCATTGGTAACTGTCAGACCAAGTTTACTCATATATA
CTTTAGATTGATTTAAAACTTCATTTTTAATTTAAAAGGATCTAGGTGAAGATCCTTTTTGATAATCTCA
TGACCAAAATCCCTTAACGTGAGTTTTCGTTCCACTGAGCGTCAGACCCCGTAGAAAAGATCAAAGGATC
TTCTTGAGATCCTTTTTTTCTGCGCGTAATCTGCTGCTTGCAAACAAAAAAACCACCGCTACCAGCGGTG
GTTTGTTTGCCGGATCAAGAGCTACCAACTCTTTTTCCGAAGGTAACTGGCTTCAGCAGAGCGCAGATAC
CAAATACTGTCCTTCTAGTGTAGCCGTAGTTAGGCCACCACTTCAAGAACTCTGTAGCACCGCCTACATA
CCTCGCTCTGCTAATCCTGTTACCAGTGGCTGCTGCCAGTGGCGATAAGTCGTGTCTTACCGGGTTGGAC
TCAAGACGATAGTTACCGGATAAGGCGCAGCGGTCGGGCTGAACGGGGGGTTCGTGCACACAGCCCAGCT
TGGAGCGAACGACCTACACCGAACTGAGATACCTACAGCGTGAGCTATGAGAAAGCGCCACGCTTCCCGA
AGGGAGAAAGGCGGACAGGTATCCGGTAAGCGGCAGGGTCGGAACAGGAGAGCGCACGAGGGAGCTTCCA
GGGGGAAACGCCTGGTATCTTTATAGTCCTGTCGGGTTTCGCCACCTCTGACTTGAGCGTCGATTTTTGT
GATGCTCGTCAGGGGGGCGGAGCCTATGGAAAAACGCCAGCAACGCGGCCTTTTTACGGTTCCTGGCCTT
TTGCTGGCCTTTTGCTCACATGT
Features (pLannotate 1.2.2; 19 found; start..end, strand, type, name):
      1..241     +  promoter       U6 promoter: RNA polymerase III promoter for human U6 snRNA
    270..345     +  misc_RNA       gRNA scaffold: guide RNA scaffold for the Streptococcus pyogenes CRISPR/Cas9 system
    352..395     +  misc_RNA       gRNA scaffold (fragment): guide RNA scaffold for the Streptococcus pyogenes CRISPR/Cas9 system
    442..727     +  enhancer       CMV enhancer: human cytomegalovirus immediate early enhancer; contains an 18-bp deletion relative to the standard CMV enhancer
    729..1006    +  promoter       chicken β-actin promoter: No description available
   1007..1235    +  intron         hybrid intron: hybrid between chicken β-actin (CBA) and minute virus of mice (MMV) introns (Gray et al., 2011)
   1373..2974    +  CDS            Cas9(N): N-terminal portion of Streptococcus pyogenes Cas9 (Zetsche et al., 2015)
   2975..5473    +  CDS            Cas9(C): C-terminal portion of Streptococcus pyogenes Cas9 (Zetsche et al., 2015)
   5474..5521    +  CDS            nucleoplasmin NLS: bipartite nuclear localization signal from nucleoplasmin
   5591..6304    +  CDS            EGFP: EGFP is a basic (constitutively fluorescent) green fluorescent protein published in 1996, derived from Aequorea victoria. It is reported to be a rapidly-maturing weak dimer with moderate acid sensitivity.
   6338..6449    +  polyA_signal   bGH poly(A) signal: bovine growth hormone polyadenylation signal
   6554..6694    +  repeat_region  AAV2 ITR: inverted terminal repeat of adeno-associated virus serotype 2 inverted
   6699..6750    -  misc_feature   bom (fragment): basis of mobility region from pBR322
   6769..7149    +  rep_origin     M13 ori (sequence partly withheld): M13 bacteriophage origin of replication; arrow indicates direction of (+) strand synthesis
   7225..7274    -  misc_feature   bom (fragment): basis of mobility region from pBR322
   7376..7411    -  CDS            rop (fragment): Rop protein, which maintains plasmids at low copy number; rop
   7506..7610    +  promoter       AmpR promoter: bla
   7611..8471    +  CDS            AmpR: β-lactamase; bla; confers resistance to ampicillin, carbenicillin, and related antibiotics
   8642..9230    +  rep_origin     ori: high-copy-number ColE1/pMB1/pBR322/pUC origin of replication
