[The description below was written by a language model from this plasmid's Addgene catalogue record and pLannotate feature annotations shown in this document.]
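Description:
PX458-AAVS1 is a 9,291 bp all-in-one mammalian CRISPR expression plasmid built on the pSpCas9(BB)-2A-GFP (PX458) backbone and carrying a guide RNA directed against the human AAVS1 locus. The guide was inserted by restriction cloning into the backbone's paired BbsI sites, which were destroyed in the process. This places the spacer between the human U6 RNA polymerase III promoter and the Streptococcus pyogenes gRNA scaffold. The feature table leaves a short unannotated gap in that position, consistent with a spacer, and also flags a second, partial scaffold fragment just downstream. The record does not give a gene/insert name beyond the stated purpose.

The second expression unit is driven by a hybrid promoter made of the CMV enhancer, the chicken β-actin promoter and a hybrid intron. It expresses full-length SpCas9, which is annotated as adjoining N- and C-terminal portions and is followed by a nucleoplasmin nuclear localization signal. EGFP lies downstream in the same transcript; the backbone name indicates it is linked by a 2A peptide, although that element is not annotated in the table. A bGH polyadenylation signal terminates the unit. There is no mammalian drug marker, so GFP fluorescence serves as the listed selectable marker for identifying or sorting transfected cells.

A single AAV2 ITR is annotated after the poly(A) signal, so nothing in the record indicates a packageable AAV genome. In bacteria the plasmid is maintained through a high-copy ColE1/pUC-type origin with ampicillin resistance (bla), and it also contains an M13 phage origin. Based on its stated purpose, the construct is suited to transient transfection of human cells to direct Cas9 cleavage at AAVS1.
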