Addgene plasmid #113194: PX458-AAVS1
Purpose: Encodes gRNA for human AAVS1
Depositing lab: Adam Karpf. Depositing organization: University of Nebraska Medical Center.
Backbone
  Vector backbone: pSpCas9(BB)-2A-GFP (PX458)
  Backbone manufacturer: Feng Zhang
  Total vector size (bp): 9291
  Vector type: Mammalian Expression, CRISPR
  Selectable markers: GFP
Growth in bacteria
  Bacterial resistance: Ampicillin, 100 μg/mL
  Growth temperature: 37°C
  Growth strain: NEB Stable
  Copy number: Unknown
Gene/Insert
  Cloning method: Restriction Enzyme; 5′ cloning site BbsI (destroyed during cloning); 3′ cloning site BbsI (destroyed during cloning)
  Sequencing primers: 5′ TTTATGGCGAGGCGGCGG
Terms and licenses: Academic/Nonprofit Terms; Industry Terms: Not Available to Industry
How to cite: PX458-AAVS1 was a gift from Adam Karpf (Addgene plasmid # 113194 ; http://n2t.net/addgene:113194 ; RRID:Addgene_113194)
