>Addgene plasmid #113194 | PX458-AAVS1 | addgene partial sequence | sequence record 225443 | Addgene Partial NGS Result
CGCTGCCTTCGCCCCGTGCCCCGCTCCGCCGCCGCCTCGCGCCGCCCGCCCCGGCTCTGACTGACCGCGT
TACTCCCACAGGTGAGCGGGCGGGACGGCCCTTCTCCTCCGGGCTGTAATTAGCTGAGCAAGAGGTAAGG
GTTTAAGGGATGGTTGGTTGGTGGGGTATTAATGTTTAATTACCTGGAGCACCTGCCTGAAATCACTTTT
TTTCAGGTTGGACCGGTGCCACCATGGACTATAAGGACCACGACGGAGACTACAAGGATCATGATATTGA
TTACAAAGACGATGACGATAAGATGGCCCCAAAGAAGAAGCGGAAGGTCGGTATCCACGGAGTCCCAGCA
GCCGACAAGAAGTACAGCATCGGCCTGGACATCGGCACCAACTCTGTGGGCTGGGCCGTGATCACCGACG
AGTACAAGGTGCCCAGCAAGAAATTCAAGGTGCTGGGCAACACCGACCGGCACAGCATCAAGAAGAACCT
GATCGGAGCCCTGCTGTTCGACAGCGGCGAAACAGCCGAGGCCACCCGGCTGAAGAGAACCGCCAGAAGA
AGATACACCAGACGGAAGAACCGGATCTGCTATCTGCAAGAGATCTTCAGCAACGAGATGGCCAAGGTGG
ACGACAGCTTCTTCCACAGACTGGAAGAGTCCTTCCTGGTGGAAGAGGATAAGAAGCACGAGCGGCACCC
CATCTTCGGCAACATCGTGGACGAGGTGGCCTACCACGAGAAGTACCCCACCATCTACCACCTGAGAAAG
AAACTGGTGGACAGCACCGACAAGGCCGACCTGCGGCTGATCTATCTGGCCCTGGCCCACATGATCAAGT
TCCGGGGCCACTTCCTGATCGAGGGCGACCTGAACCCCGACAACAGCGACGTGGACAAGCTGTTCATCCA
GCTGGTGCAGACCTACAACCAGCTGTTCGAGGAAAACCCCATCAACGCCAGCGGCGTGGACGCCAAGGCC
ATCCTGTCTGCCAGACTGAGCAAGAGCAGACGGCTGGAAAATCTGATCGCCCAGCTGCCCGGCGAGAAGA
AGAATGGCCTGTTCGGAAACCTGATTGCCCTGAGCCTGGGCCTGACCCCCAACTTCAAGAGCAACTTCGA
CCTGGCCGAGGATGCCAAACTGCAGCTGAGCAAGGACACCTACGACGACGACCTGGACAACCTGCTGGCC
CAGATCGGCGACCAGTACGCCGACCTGTTTCTGGCCGCCAAGAACCTGTCCGACGCCATCCTGCTGAGCG
ACATCCTGAGAGTGAACACCGAGATCACCAAGGCCCCCCTGAGCGCCTCTATGATCAAGAGATACGACGA
GCACCACCAGGACCTGACCCTGCTGAAAGCTCTCGTGCGGCAGCAGCTGCCTGAGAAGTACAAAGAGATT
TTCTTCGACCAGAGCAAGAACGGCTACGCCGGCTACATTGACGGCGGAGCCAGCCAGGAAGAGTTCTACA
AGTTCATCAAGCCCATCCTGGAAAAGATGGACGGCACCGAGGAACTGCTCGTGAAGCTGAACAGAGAGGA
CCTGCTGCGGAAGCAGCGGACCTTCGACAACGGCAGCATCCCCCACCAGATCCACCTGGGAGAGCTGCAC
GCCATTCTGCGGCGGCAGGAAGATTTTTACCCATTCCTGAAGGACAACCGGGAAAAGATCGAGAAGATCC
TGACCTTCCGCATCCCCTACTACGTGGGCCCTCTGGCCAGGGGAAACAGCAGATTCGCCTGGATGACCAG
AAAGAGCGAGGAAACCATCACCCCCTGGAACTTCGAGGAAGTGGTGGACAAGGGCGCTTCCGCCCAGAGC
TTCATCGAGCGGATGACCAACTTCGATAAGAACCTGCCCAACGAGAAGGTGCTGCCCAAGCACAGCCTGC
TGTACGAGTACTTCACCGTGTATAACGAGCTGACCAAAGTGAAATACGTGACCGAGGGAATGAGAAAGCC
CGCCTTCCTGAGCGGCGAGCAGAAAAAGGCCATCGTGGACCTGCTGTTCAAGACCAACCGGAAAGTGACC
GTGAAGCAGCTGAAAGAGGACTACTTCAAGAAAATCGAGTGCTTCGACTCCGTGGAAATCTCCGGCGTGG
AAGATCGGTTCAACGCCTCCCTGGGCACATACCACGATCTGCTGAAAATTATCAAGGACAAGGACTTCCT
GGACAATGAGGAAAACGAGGACATTCTGGAAGATATCGTGCTGACCCTGACACTGTTTGAGGACAGAGAG
ATGATCGAGGAACGGCTGAAAACCTATGCCCACCTGTTCGACGACAAAGTGATGAAGCAGCTGAAGCGGC
GGAGATACACCGGCTGGGGCAGGCTGAGCCGGAAGCTGATCAACGGCATCCGGGACAAGCAGTCCGGCAA
GACAATCCTGGATTTCCTGAAGTCCGACGGCTTCGCCAACAGAAACTTCATGCAGCTGATCCACGACGAC
AGCCTGACCTTTAAAGAGGACATCCAGAAAGCCCAGGTGTCCGGCCAGGGCGATAGCCTGCACGAGCACA
TTGCCAATCTGGCCGGCAGCCCCGCCATTAAGAAGGGCATCCTGCAGACAGTGAAGGTGGTGGACGAGCT
CGTGAAAGTGATGGGCCGGCACAAGCCCGAGAACATCGTGATCGAAATGGCCAGAGAGAACCAGACCACC
CAGAAGGGACAGAAGAACAGCCGCGAGAGAATGAAGCGGATCGAAGAGGGCATCAAAGAGCTGGGCAGCC
AGATCCTGAAAGAACACCCCGTGGAAAACACCCAGCTGCAGAACGAGAAGCTGTACCTGTACTACCTGCA
GAATGGGCGGGATATGTACGTGGACCAGGAACTGGACATCAACCGGCTGTCCGACTACGATGTGGACCAT
ATCGTGCCTCAGAGCTTTCTGAAGGACGACTCCATCGACAACAAGGTGCTGACCAGAAGCGACAAGAACC
GGGGCAAGAGCGACAACGTGCCCTCCGAAGAGGTCGTGAAGAAGATGAAGAACTACTGGCGGCAGCTGCT
GAACGCCAAGCTGATTACCCAGAGAAAGTTCGACAATCTGACCAAGGCCGAGAGAGGCGGCCTGAGCGAA
CTGGATAAGGCCGGCTTCATCAAGAGACAGCTGGTGGAAACCCGGCAGATCACAAAGCACGTGGCACAGA
TCCTGGACTCCCGGATGAACACTAAGTACGACGAGAATGACAAGCTGATCCGGGAAGTGAAAGTGATCAC
CCTGAAGTCCAAGCTGGTGTCCGATTTCCGGAAGGATTTCCAGTTTTACAAAGTGCGCGAGATCAACAAC
TACCACCACGCCCACGACGCCTACCTGAACGCCGTCGTGGGAACCGCCCTGATCAAAAAGTACCCTAAGC
TGGAAAGCGAGTTCGTGTACGGCGACTACAAGGTGTACGACGTGCGGAAGATGATCGCCAAGAGCGAGCA
GGAAATCGGCAAGGCTACCGCCAAGTACTTCTTCTACAGCAACATCATGAACTTTTTCAAGACCGAGATT
ACCCTGGCCAACGGCGAGATCCGGAAGCGGCCTCTGATCGAGACAAACGGCGAAACCGGGGAGATCGTGT
GGGATAAGGGCCGGGATTTTGCCACCGTGCGGAAAGTGCTGAGCATGCCCCAAGTGAATATCGTGAAAAA
GACCGAGGTGCAGACAGGCGGCTTCAGCAAAGAGTCTATCCTGCCCAAGAGGAACAGCGATAAGCTGATC
GCCAGAAAGAAGGACTGGGACCCTAAGAAGTACGGCGGCTTCGACAGCCCCACCGTGGCCTATTCTGTGC
TGGTGGTGGCCAAAGTGGAAAAGGGCAAGTCCAAGAAACTGAAGAGTGTGAAAGAGCTGCTGGGGATCAC
CATCATGGAAAGAAGCAGCTTCGAGAAGAATCCCATCGACTTTCTGGAAGCCAAGGGCTACAAAGAAGTG
AAAAAGGACCTGATCATCAAGCTGCCTAAGTACTCCCTGTTCGAGCTGGAAAACGGCCGGAAGAGAATGC
TGGCCTCTGCCGGCGAACTGCAGAAGGGAAACGAACTGGCCCTGCCCTCCAAATATGTGAACTTCCTGTA
CCTGGCCAGCCACTATGAGAAGCTGAAGGGCTCCCCCGAGGATAATGAGCAGAAACAGCTGTTTGTGGAA
CAGCACAAGCACTACCTGGACGAGATCATCGAGCAGATCAGCGAGTTCTCCAAGAGAGTGATCCTGGCCG
ACGCTAATCTGGACAAAGTGCTGTCCGCCTACAACAAGCACCGGGATAAGCCCATCAGAGAGCAGGCCGA
GAATATCATCCACCTGTTTACCCTGACCAATCTGGGAGCCCCTGCCGCCTTCAAGTACTTTGACACCACC
ATCGACCGGAAGAGGTACACCAGCACCAAAGAGGTGCTGGACGCCACCCTGATCCACCAGAGCATCACCG
GCCTGTACGAGACACGGATCGACCTGTCTCAGCTGGGAGGCGACAAAAGGCCGGCGGCCACGAAAAAGGC
CGGCCAGGCAAAAAAGAAAAAGGAATTCGGCAGTGGAGAGGGCAGAGGAAGTCTGCTAACATGCGGTGAC
GTCGAGGAGAATCCTGGCCCAGTGAGCAAGGGCGAGGAGCTGTTCACCGGGGTGGTGCCCATCCTGGTCG
AGCTGGACGGCGACGTAAACGGCCACAAGTTCAGCGTGTCCGGCGAGGGCGAGGGCGATGCCACCTACGG
CAAGCTGACCCTGAAGTTCATCTGCACCACCGGCAAGCTGCCCGTGCCCTGGCCCACCCTCGTGACCACC
CTGACCTACGGCGTGCAGTGCTTCAGCCGCTACCCCGACCACATGAAGCAGCACGACTTCTTCAAGTCCG
CCATGCCCGAAGGCTACGTCCAGGAGCGCACCATCTTCTTCAAGGACGACGGCAACTACAAGACCCGCGC
CGAGGTGAAGTTCGAGGGCGACACCCTGGTGAACCGCATCGAGCTGAAGGGCATCGACTTCAAGGAGGAC
GGCAACATCCTGGGGCACAAGCTGGAGTACAACTACAACAGCCACAACGTCTATATCATGGCCGACAAGC
AGAAGAACGGCATCAAGGTGAACTTCAAGATCCGCCACAACATCGAGGACGGCAGCGTGCAGCTCGCCGA
CCACTACCAGCAGAACACCCCCATCGGCGACGGCCCCGTGCTGCTGCCCGACAACCACTACCTGAGCACC
CAGTCCGCCCTGAGCAAAGACCCCAACGAGAAGCGCGATCACATGGTCCTGCTGGAGTTCGTGACCGCCG
CCGGGATCACTCTCGGCATGGACGAGCTGTACAAGGAATTCTAACTAGAGCTCGCTGATCAGCCTCGACT
GTGCCTTCTAGTTGCCAGCCATCTGTTGTTTGCCCCTCCCCCGTGCCTTCCTTGACCCTGGAAGGTGCCA
CTCCCACTGTCCTTTCCTAATAAAATGAGGAAATTGCATCGCATTGTCTGAGTAGGTGTCATTCTATTCT
GGGGGGTGGGGTGGGGCAGGACAGCAAGGGGGAGGATTGGGAAGAGAATAGCAGGCATGCTGGGGAGCGG
CCGCAGGAACCCCTAGTGATGGAGTTGGCCACTCCCTCTCTGCGCGCTCGCTCGCTCACTGAGGCCGGGC
GACCAAAGGTCGCCCGACGCCCGGGCTTTGCCCGGGCGGCCTCAGTGAGCGAGCGAGCGCGCAGCTGCCT
GCAGGGGCGCCTGATGCGGTATTTTCTCCTTACGCATCTGTGCGGTATTTCACACCGCATA
[95 nt withheld, positions 5732-5826]
T
[46 nt withheld, positions 5828-5873]
C
[141 nt withheld, positions 5875-6015]
CCTTTGACGTTGGAGTCCACGTTCTTT
[37 nt withheld, positions 6043-6079]
ACTCTATCTCGGGCTATTCTTTTGATTTATAAGGGATTTTGCCGATTTCGGTCTATTGGTTAAAAAATGA
GCTGATTTAACAAAAATTTAACGCGAATTTTAACAAAATATTAACGTTTACAATTTTATGGTGCACTCTC
AGTACAATCTGCTCTGATGCCGCATAGTTAAGCCAGCCCCGACACCCGCCAACACCCGCTGACGCGCCCT
GACGGGCTTGTCTGCTCCCGGCATCCGCTTACAGACAAGCTGTGACCGTCTCCGGGAGCTGCATGTGTCA
GAGGTTTTCACCGTCATCACCGAAACGCGCGAGACGAAAGGGCCTCGTGATACGCCTATTTTTATAGGTT
AATGTCATGATAATAATGGTTTCTTAGACGTCAGGTGGCACTTTTCGGGGAAATGTGCGCGGAACCCCTA
TTTGTTTATTTTTCTAAATACATTCAAATATGTATCCGCTCATGAGACAATAACCCTGATAAATGCTTCA
ATAATATTGAAAAAGGAAGAGTATGAGTATTCAACATTTCCGTGTCGCCCTTATTCCCTTTTTTGCGGCA
TTTTGCCTTCCTGTTTTTGCTCACCCAGAAACGCTGGTGAAAGTAAAAGATGCTGAAGATCAGTTGGGTG
CACGAGTGGGTTACATCGAACTGGATCTCAACAGCGGTAAGATCCTTGAGAGTTTTCGCCCCGAAGAACG
TTTTCCAATGATGAGCACTTTTAAAGTTCTGCTATGTGGCGCGGTATTATCCCGTATTGACGCCGGGCAA
GAGCAACTCGGTCGCCGCATACACTATTCTCAGAATGACTTGGTTGAGTACTCACCAGTCACAGAAAAGC
ATCTTACGGATGGCATGACAGTAAGAGAATTATGCAGTGCTGCCATAACCATGAGTGATAACACTGCGGC
CAACTTACTTCTGACAACGATCGGAGGACCGAAGGAGCTAACCGCTTTTTTGCACAACATGGGGGATCAT
GTAACTCGCCTTGATCGTTGGGAACCGGAGCTGAATGAAGCCATACCAAACGACGAGCGTGACACCACGA
TGCCTGTAGCAATGGCAACAACGTTGCGCAAACTATTAACTGGCGAACTACTTACTCTAGCTTCCCGGCA
ACAATTAATAGACTGGATGGAGGCGGATAAAGTTGCAGGACCACTTCTGCGCTCGGCCCTTCCGGCTGGC
TGGTTTATTGCTGATAAATCTGGAGCCGGTGAGCGTGGAAGCCGCGGTATCATTGCAGCACTGGGGCCAG
ATGGTAAGCCCTCCCGTATCGTAGTTATCTACACGACGGGGAGTCAGGCAACTATGGATGAACGAAATAG
ACAGATCGCTGAGATAGGTGCCTCACTGATTAAGCATTGGTAACTGTCAGACCAAGTTTACTCATATATA
CTTTAGATTGATTTAAAACTTCATTTTTAATTTAAAAGGATCTAGGTGAAGATCCTTTTTGATAATCTCA
TGACCAAAATCCCTTAACGTGAGTTTTCGTTCCACTGAGCGTCAGACCCCGTAGAAAAGATCAAAGGATC
TTCTTGAGATCCTTTTTTTCTGCGCGTAATCTGCTGCTTGCAAACAAAAAAACCACCGCTACCAGCGGTG
GTTTGTTTGCCGGATCAAGAGCTACCAACTCTTTTTCCGAAGGTAACTGGCTTCAGCAGAGCGCAGATAC
CAAATACTGTTCTTCTAGTGTAGCCGTAGTTAGGCCACCACTTCAAGAACTCTGTAGCACCGCCTACATA
CCTCGCTCTGCTAATCCTGTTACCAGTGGCTGCTGCCAGTGGCGATAAGTCGTGTCTTACCGGGTTGGAC
TCAAGACGATAGTTACCGGATAAGGCGCAGCGGTCGGGCTGAACGGGGGGTTCGTGCACACAGCCCAGCT
TGGAGCGAACGACCTACACCGAACTGAGATACCTACAGCGTGAGCTATGAGAAAGCGCCACGCTTCCCGA
AGGGAGAAAGGCGGACAGGTATCCGGTAAGCGGCAGGGTCGGAACAGGAGAGCGCACGAGGGAGCTTCCA
GGGGGAAACGCCTGGTATCTTTATAGTCCTGTCGGGTTTCGCCACCTCTGACTTGAGCGTCGATTTTTGT
GATGCTCGTCAGGGGGGCGGAGCCTATGGAAAAACGCCAGCAACGCGGCCTTTTTACGGTTCCTGGCCTT
TTGCTGGCCTTTTGCTCACATGTGAGGGCCTATTTCCCATGATTCCTTCATATTTGCATATACGATACAA
GGCTGTTAGAGAGATAATTGGAATTAATTTGACTGTAAACACAAAGATATTAGTACAAAATACGTGACGT
AGAAAGTAATAATTTCTTGGGTAGTTTGCAGTTTTAAAATTATGTTTTAAAATGGACTATCATATGCTTA
CCGTAACTTGAAAGTATTTCGATTTCTTGGCTTTATATATCTTGTGGAAAGGACGAAACACCGGGGCCAC
TAGGGACAGGATGTTTTAGAGCTAGAAATAGCAAGTTAAAATAAGGCTAGTCCGTTATCAACTTGAAAAA
GTGGCACCGAGTCGGTGCTTTTTTGTTTTAGAGCTAGAAATAGCAAGTTAAAATAAGGCTAGTCCGTTTT
TAGCGCGTGCGCCAATTCTGCAGACAAATGGCTCTAGAGGTACCCGTTACATAACTTACGGTAAATGGCC
CGCCTGGCTGACCGCCCAACGACCCCCGCCCATTGACGTCAATAGTAACGCCAATAGGGACTTTCCATTG
ACGTCAATGGGTGGAGTATTTACGGTAAACTGCCCACTTGGCAGTACATCAAGTGTATCATATGCCAAGT
ACGCCCCCTATTGACGTCAATGACGGTAAATGGCCCGCCTGGCATTGTGCCCAGTACATGACCTTATGGG
ACTTTCCTACTTGGCAGTACATCTACGTATTAGTCATCGCTATTACCATGGTCGAGGTGAGCCCCACGTT
CTGCTTCACTCTCCCCATCTCCCCCCCCTCCCCACCCCCAATTTTGTATTTATTTATTTTTTAATTATTT
TGTGCAGCGATGGGGGCGGGGGGGGGGG
